Addgene plasmid #242688: pCMV-pLenti-ACTA2-L180L (LLH677)
Purpose: Plasmid for expression of ACTA2-L180L cDNA from a lentiviral cassette
Depositing lab: Benjamin Kleinstiver. Depositing organization: Massachusetts General Hospital. Publication: Treatment of a severe vascular disease using a bespoke CRISPR-Cas9 base editor in mice. Alves CRR, Das S, Krishnan V, Ha LL, Fox LR, Stutzman HE, Shamber CE, Kalailingam P, McCarthy S, Lino Cardenas CL, Fong CE, Imai T, Mitra S, Yun S, Wood RK, Benning FMC, Roh K, Lawton J, Kim N, Silverstein RA, Ferreira da Silva J, de la Cruz D, Richa R, Xie J, Gray-Edwards HL, Malhotra R, Chung DY, Chao LH, Tsai SQ, Maguire CA, Lindsay ME, Kleinstiver BP, Musolino PL. Nat Biomed Eng. 2025 Sep 11:10.1038/s41551-025-01499-1. doi: 10.1038/s41551-025-01499-1. PubMed 40935887.
Backbone
  Vector backbone: pCMV-pLenti
  Vector type: Mammalian Expression, Lentiviral
Growth in bacteria
  Bacterial resistance: Ampicillin, 100 μg/mL
  Growth temperature: 37°C
  Growth strain: NEB Stable
  Copy number: High Copy
Gene/Insert
  Gene/Insert name: pLenti-ACTA2-L180L_cDNA (alt names: LLH677; pLenti-ACTA2-L180L)
  Species: Synthetic
  Mutation: ACTA2-L180L
  Promoter: CMV
  Cloning method: Gibson Cloning
Terms and licenses: Academic/Nonprofit Terms; Industry Terms: Not Available to Industry
How to cite: pCMV-pLenti-ACTA2-L180L (LLH677) was a gift from Benjamin Kleinstiver (Addgene plasmid # 242688 ; http://n2t.net/addgene:242688 ; RRID:Addgene_242688)
