[The description below was written by a language model from this plasmid's Addgene catalogue record and pLannotate feature annotations shown in this document.]
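Description:
pCMV-pLenti-ACTA2-L180L (LLH677) is a 9.1 kb lentiviral transfer plasmid for mammalian expression of a smooth muscle alpha-actin (ACTA2) cDNA carrying the change recorded as L180L. That notation implies a synonymous substitution at codon 180, although the record does not explain why it was introduced. The plasmid is propagated in E. coli through a high-copy ColE1/pUC-type origin with ampicillin selection (AmpR). It also retains an f1 origin, lac promoter/operator and lacZα remnants, and T3 and T7 promoters from the cloning backbone.

The viral cassette has a third-generation, self-inactivating layout. An RSV promoter drives a truncated HIV-1 5' LTR, so genomic RNA is produced without Tat. This is followed by the Ψ packaging signal with a gag fragment, the RRE for Rev-dependent nuclear export, and the cPPT/CTS element. The cassette ends in a ΔU3 3' LTR, followed by an SV40 poly(A) signal and an SV40 origin.

Within the LTRs, the CMV enhancer/promoter drives the ACTA2 coding sequence, which is flanked by fragments of Gateway attB1 and attB2 sites. The annotation tool matched this sequence to the highly conserved bovine protein, while the catalogue lists the insert as synthetic. A V5 epitope tag lies downstream of attB2, but the record does not establish whether it is translated in frame with ACTA2. A WPRE follows to enhance transcript expression. A separate SV40 promoter then drives Emerald GFP, which marks transfected or transduced cells.

The stated purpose is expression of the ACTA2-L180L cDNA from a lentiviral cassette. The associated publication concerns a CRISPR-Cas9 base editor for a vascular disease, but the record does not describe this construct's specific role in that work.
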