Features (pLannotate 1.2.2; 31 found; start..end, strand, type, name):
      1..589     +  rep_origin     ori: high-copy-number ColE1/pMB1/pBR322/pUC origin of replication
    772..864     +  CDS            lacI (fragment): lac repressor; lacI; The lac repressor binds to the lac operator to inhibit transcription in E. coli. This inhibition can be relieved by adding lactose or isopropyl-β-D-thiogalactopyranoside (IPTG).
    877..898     +  protein_bind   CAP binding site: CAP binding activates transcription in the presence of cAMP. E. coli catabolite activator protein
    913..943     +  promoter       lac promoter: promoter for the E. coli lac operon
    951..967     +  protein_bind   lac operator: The lac repressor binds to the lac operator to inhibit transcription in E. coli. This inhibition can be relieved by adding lactose or isopropyl-β-D-thiogalactopyranoside (IPTG). lac repressor encoded by lacI
   1012..1030    +  promoter       T3 promoter: promoter for bacteriophage T3 RNA polymerase
   1058..1284    +  promoter       RSV promoter: Rous sarcoma virus enhancer/promoter
   1285..1465    +  LTR            5' LTR (truncated): truncated 5' long terminal repeat (LTR) from HIV-1
   1512..1637    +  misc_feature   HIV-1 Ψ: packaging signal of human immunodeficiency virus type 1
   1621..1984    +  CDS            HIV-1 gag (fragment): gag protein from human immunodeficiency virus 1; gag
   2130..2363    +  misc_feature   RRE: The Rev response element (RRE) of HIV-1 allows for Rev-dependent mRNA export from the nucleus to the cytoplasm.
   2740..2840    +  CDS            Rev (fragment): human immunodeficiency virus 1 (HIV-1) Rev protein; rev; enhances nuclear export of unspliced and incompletely spliced viral mRNAs
   2859..2976    +  misc_feature   cPPT/CTS: central polypurine tract and central termination sequence of HIV-1
   2999..3302    +  enhancer       CMV enhancer: human cytomegalovirus immediate early enhancer
   3303..3506    +  promoter       CMV promoter: human cytomegalovirus (CMV) immediate early promoter
   3624..3641    +  protein_bind   attB1 (fragment): mutant version of attB; core recombination site for the Gateway® BP reaction BP Clonase™
   3647..4777    +  CDS            ACTA2: ACTA_BOVIN - Also known as ACTSA, ACTVS. Experimental evidence at protein level: Swiss-Prot protein existence level 1. Actins are highly conserved proteins that are involved in various types of cell motility and are ubiquitously expressed in all eukaryotic cells. From Bos taurus (Bovine).
   4785..4802    -  protein_bind   attB2 (fragment): mutant version of attB; core recombination site for the Gateway® BP reaction BP Clonase™
   4856..4897    +  CDS            V5 tag: epitope tag from simian virus 5
   4921..5509    +  misc_feature   WPRE: woodchuck hepatitis virus posttranscriptional regulatory element
   5524..5840    +  promoter       SV40 promoter: SV40 enhancer and early promoter
   5891..6610    +  CDS            EmGFP: Emerald GFP mammalian codon-optimized
   6609..6680    +  CDS            nef (fragment): NEF_HV1Z2 - Experimental evidence at protein level: Swiss-Prot protein existence level 1. Extracellular Nef protein targets CD4(+) T-lymphocytes for apoptosis by interacting with CXCR4 surface receptors. From Human immunodeficiency virus type 1 group M subtype D (isolate Z2/CDC-Z34) (HIV-1).
   6682..6915    +  LTR            3' LTR (ΔU3): self-inactivating 3' long terminal repeat (LTR) from HIV-1
   6987..7108    +  polyA_signal   SV40 poly(A) signal: SV40 polyadenylation signal
   7148..7283    +  rep_origin     SV40 ori: SV40 origin of replication
   7304..7322    -  promoter       T7 promoter: promoter for bacteriophage T7 RNA polymerase
   7330..7485    +  CDS            lacZα (fragment): LacZα fragment of β-galactosidase; lacZ fragment
   7490..7918    +  rep_origin     f1 ori (sequence partly withheld): f1 bacteriophage origin of replication; arrow indicates direction of (+) strand synthesis
   7971..8075    +  promoter       AmpR promoter: bla
   8076..8936    +  CDS            AmpR: β-lactamase; bla; confers resistance to ampicillin, carbenicillin, and related antibiotics
>Addgene plasmid #242688 | pCMV-pLenti-ACTA2-L180L (LLH677) | addgene full sequence | sequence record 488965 | Addgene NGS Result
TTGAGATCCTTTTTTTCTGCGCGTAATCTGCTGCTTGCAAACAAAAAAACCACCGCTACCAGCGGTGGTT
TGTTTGCCGGATCAAGAGCTACCAACTCTTTTTCCGAAGGTAACTGGCTTCAGCAGAGCGCAGATACCAA
ATACTGTTCTTCTAGTGTAGCCGTAGTTAGGCCACCACTTCAAGAACTCTGTAGCACCGCCTACATACCT
CGCTCTGCTAATCCTGTTACCAGTGGCTGCTGCCAGTGGCGATAAGTCGTGTCTTACCGGGTTGGACTCA
AGACGATAGTTACCGGATAAGGCGCAGCGGTCGGGCTGAACGGGGGGTTCGTGCACACAGCCCAGCTTGG
AGCGAACGACCTACACCGAACTGAGATACCTACAGCGTGAGCTATGAGAAAGCGCCACGCTTCCCGAAGG
GAGAAAGGCGGACAGGTATCCGGTAAGCGGCAGGGTCGGAACAGGAGAGCGCACGAGGGAGCTTCCAGGG
GGAAACGCCTGGTATCTTTATAGTCCTGTCGGGTTTCGCCACCTCTGACTTGAGCGTCGATTTTTGTGAT
GCTCGTCAGGGGGGCGGAGCCTATGGAAAAACGCCAGCAACGCGGCCTTTTTACGGTTCCTGGCCTTTTG
CTGGCCTTTTGCTCACATGTTCTTTCCTGCGTTATCCCCTGATTCTGTGGATAACCGTATTACCGCCTTT
GAGTGAGCTGATACCGCTCGCCGCAGCCGAACGACCGAGCGCAGCGAGTCAGTGAGCGAGGAAGCGGAAG
AGCGCCCAATACGCAAACCGCCTCTCCCCGCGCGTTGGCCGATTCATTAATGCAGCTGGCACGACAGGTT
TCCCGACTGGAAAGCGGGCAGTGAGCGCAACGCAATTAATGTGAGTTAGCTCACTCATTAGGCACCCCAG
GCTTTACACTTTATGCTTCCGGCTCGTATGTTGTGTGGAATTGTGAGCGGATAACAATTTCACACAGGAA
ACAGCTATGACCATGATTACGCCAAGCGCGCAATTAACCCTCACTAAAGGGAACAAAAGCTGGAGCTGCA
AGCTTAATGTAGTCTTATGCAATACTCTTGTAGTCTTGCAACATGGTAACGATGAGTTAGCAACATGCCT
TACAAGGAGAGAAAAAGCACCGTGCATGCCGATTGGTGGAAGTAAGGTGGTACGATCGTGCCTTATTAGG
AAGGCAACAGACGGGTCTGACATGGATTGGACGAACCACTGAATTGCCGCATTGCAGAGATATTGTATTT
AAGTGCCTAGCTCGATACATAAACGGGTCTCTCTGGTTAGACCAGATCTGAGCCTGGGAGCTCTCTGGCT
AACTAGGGAACCCACTGCTTAAGCCTCAATAAAGCTTGCCTTGAGTGCTTCAAGTAGTGTGTGCCCGTCT
GTTGTGTGACTCTGGTAACTAGAGATCCCTCAGACCCTTTTAGTCAGTGTGGAAAATCTCTAGCAGTGGC
GCCCGAACAGGGACTTGAAAGCGAAAGGGAAACCAGAGGAGCTCTCTCGACGCAGGACTCGGCTTGCTGA
AGCGCGCACGGCAAGAGGCGAGGGGCGGCGACTGGTGAGTACGCCAAAAATTTTGACTAGCGGAGGCTAG
AAGGAGAGAGATGGGTGCGAGAGCGTCAGTATTAAGCGGGGGAGAATTAGATCGCGATGGGAAAAAATTC
GGTTAAGGCCAGGGGGAAAGAAAAAATATAAATTAAAACATATAGTATGGGCAAGCAGGGAGCTAGAACG
ATTCGCAGTTAATCCTGGCCTGTTAGAAACATCAGAAGGCTGTAGACAAATACTGGGACAGCTACAACCA
TCCCTTCAGACAGGATCAGAAGAACTTAGATCATTATATAATACAGTAGCAACCCTCTATTGTGTGCATC
AAAGGATAGAGATAAAAGACACCAAGGAAGCTTTAGACAAGATAGAGGAAGAGCAAAACAAAAGTAAGAC
CACCGCACAGCAAGCGGCCGCTGATCTTCAGACCTGGAGGAGGAGATATGAGGGACAATTGGAGAAGTGA
ATTATATAAATATAAAGTAGTAAAAATTGAACCATTAGGAGTAGCACCCACCAAGGCAAAGAGAAGAGTG
GTGCAGAGAGAAAAAAGAGCAGTGGGAATAGGAGCTTTGTTCCTTGGGTTCTTGGGAGCAGCAGGAAGCA
CTATGGGCGCAGCGTCAATGACGCTGACGGTACAGGCCAGACAATTATTGTCTGGTATAGTGCAGCAGCA
GAACAATTTGCTGAGGGCTATTGAGGCGCAACAGCATCTGTTGCAACTCACAGTCTGGGGCATCAAGCAG
CTCCAGGCAAGAATCCTGGCTGTGGAAAGATACCTAAAGGATCAACAGCTCCTGGGGATTTGGGGTTGCT
CTGGAAAACTCATTTGCACCACTGCTGTGCCTTGGAATGCTAGTTGGAGTAATAAATCTCTGGAACAGAT
TTGGAATCACACGACCTGGATGGAGTGGGACAGAGAAATTAACAATTACACAAGCTTAATACACTCCTTA
ATTGAAGAATCGCAAAACCAGCAAGAAAAGAATGAACAAGAATTATTGGAATTAGATAAATGGGCAAGTT
TGTGGAATTGGTTTAACATAACAAATTGGCTGTGGTATATAAAATTATTCATAATGATAGTAGGAGGCTT
GGTAGGTTTAAGAATAGTTTTTGCTGTACTTTCTATAGTGAATAGAGTTAGGCAGGGATATTCACCATTA
TCGTTTCAGACCCACCTCCCAACCCCGAGGGGACCCGACAGGCCCGAAGGAATAGAAGAAGAAGGTGGAG
AGAGAGACAGAGACAGATCCATTCGATTAGTGAACGGATCTCGACGGTATCGGTTAACTTTTAAAAGAAA
AGGGGGGATTGGGGGGTACAGTGCAGGGGAAAGAATAGTAGACATAATAGCAACAGACATACAAACTAAA
GAATTACAAAAACAAATTACAAAAATTCAAAATTTTATCGATAAGCTTGGGAGTTCCGCGTTACATAACT
TACGGTAAATGGCCCGCCTGGCTGACCGCCCAACGACCCCCGCCCATTGACGTCAATAATGACGTATGTT
CCCATAGTAACGCCAATAGGGACTTTCCATTGACGTCAATGGGTGGAGTATTTACGGTAAACTGCCCACT
TGGCAGTACATCAAGTGTATCATATGCCAAGTACGCCCCCTATTGACGTCAATGACGGTAAATGGCCCGC
CTGGCATTATGCCCAGTACATGACCTTATGGGACTTTCCTACTTGGCAGTACATCTACGTATTAGTCATC
GCTATTACCATGGTGATGCGGTTTTGGCAGTACATCAATGGGCGTGGATAGCGGTTTGACTCACGGGGAT
TTCCAAGTCTCCACCCCATTGACGTCAATGGGAGTTTGTTTTGGCACCAAAATCAACGGGACTTTCCAAA
ATGTCGTAACAACTCCGCCCCATTGACGCAAATGGGCGGTAGGCGTGTACGGTGGGAGGTCTATATAAGC
AGAGCTCGTTTAGTGAACCGTCAGATCGCCTGGAGACGCCATCCACGCTGTTTTGACCTCCATAGAAGAC
ACCGACTCTAGAGGATCCACTAGTCCAGTGTGGTGGAATTCTGCAGATATCAACAAGTTTGTACAAAAAA
GTTGGCATGTGTGAAGAAGAGGACAGCACTGCCTTGGTGTGTGACAATGGCTCTGGGCTCTGTAAGGCCG
GCTTTGCTGGGGACGATGCTCCCAGGGCTGTTTTCCCATCCATTGTGGGACGTCCCAGACATCAGGGGGT
GATGGTGGGAATGGGACAAAAAGACAGCTACGTGGGTGACGAAGCACAGAGCAAAAGAGGAATCCTGACC
CTGAAGTACCCGATAGAACATGGCATCATCACCAACTGGGACGACATGGAAAAGATCTGGCACCACTCTT
TCTACAATGAGCTTCGTGTTGCCCCTGAAGAGCATCCCACCCTGCTCACGGAGGCACCCCTGAACCCCAA
GGCCAACCGGGAGAAAATGACTCAAATTATGTTTGAGACTTTCAATGTCCCAGCCATGTATGTGGCTATC
CAGGCGGTGCTGTCTCTCTATGCCTCTGGACGCACAACTGGCATCGTGCTGGACTCTGGAGATGGTGTCA
CCCACAATGTCCCCATCTATGAGGGCTATGCCTTGCCCCATGCCATCATGCGTTTGGATCTGGCTGGCCG
AGATCTCACTGACTACCTCATGAAGATCCTGACTGAGCGTGGCTATTCCTTCGTTACTACTGCTGAGCGT
GAGATTGTCCGGGACATCAAGGAGAAACTGTGTTATGTAGCTCTGGACTTTGAAAATGAGATGGCCACTG
CCGCATCCTCATCCTCCCTTGAGAAGAGTTACGAGTTGCCTGATGGGCAAGTGATCACCATCGGAAATGA
ACGTTTCCGCTGCCCAGAGACCCTGTTCCAGCCATCCTTCATCGGGATGGAGTCTGCTGGCATCCATGAA
ACCACCTACAACAGCATCATGAAGTGTGATATTGACATCAGGAAGGACCTCTATGCTAACAATGTCCTAT
CAGGGGGCACCACTATGTACCCTGGCATTGCCGACCGAATGCAGAAGGAGATCACGGCCCTAGCACCCAG
CACCATGAAGATCAAGATCATTGCCCCTCCGGAGCGCAAATACTCTGTCTGGATCGGTGGCTCCATCCTG
GCCTCTCTGTCCACCTTCCAGCAGATGTGGATCAGCAAACAGGAATACGATGAAGCCGGGCCTTCCATTG
TCCACCGCAAATGCTTCTAACCAACTTTCTTGTACAAAGTGGTTGATATCCAGCACAGTGGCGGCCGCTC
GAGTCTAGAGGGCCCGCGGTTCGAAGGTAAGCCTATCCCTAACCCTCTCCTCGGTCTCGATTCTACGCGT
ACCGGTTAGTAATGATCGACAATCAACCTCTGGATTACAAAATTTGTGAAAGATTGACTGGTATTCTTAA
CTATGTTGCTCCTTTTACGCTATGTGGATACGCTGCTTTAATGCCTTTGTATCATGCTATTGCTTCCCGT
ATGGCTTTCATTTTCTCCTCCTTGTATAAATCCTGGTTGCTGTCTCTTTATGAGGAGTTGTGGCCCGTTG
TCAGGCAACGTGGCGTGGTGTGCACTGTGTTTGCTGACGCAACCCCCACTGGTTGGGGCATTGCCACCAC
CTGTCAGCTCCTTTCCGGGACTTTCGCTTTCCCCCTCCCTATTGCCACGGCGGAACTCATCGCCGCCTGC
CTTGCCCGCTGCTGGACAGGGGCTCGGCTGTTGGGCACTGACAATTCCGTGGTGTTGTCGGGGAAGCTGA
CGTCCTTTCCATGGCTGCTCGCCTGTGTTGCCACCTGGATTCTGCGCGGGACGTCCTTCTGCTACGTCCC
TTCGGCCCTCAATCCAGCGGACCTTCCTTCCCGCGGCCTGCTGCCGGCTCTGCGGCCTCTTCCGCGTCTT
CGCCTTCGCCCTCAGACGAGTCGGATCTCCCTTTGGGCCGCCTCCCCGCCTGGCGATGGTACCGGTGTGG
AAAGTCCCCAGGCTCCCCAGCAGGCAGAAGTATGCAAAGCATGCATCTCAATTAGTCAGCAACCAGGTGT
GGAAAGTCCCCAGGCTCCCCAGCAGGCAGAAGTATGCAAAGCATGCATCTCAATTAGTCAGCAACCATAG
TCCCGCCCCTAACTCCGCCCATCCCGCCCCTAACTCCGCCCAGTTCCGCCCATTCTCCGCCCCATGGCTG
ACTAATTTTTTTTATTTATGCAGAGGCCGAGGCCGCCTCTGCCTCTGAGCTATTCCAGAAGTAGTGAGGA
GGCTTTTTTGGAGGCCTAGGCTTTTGCAAAAAGCTCCCGGGAGCTTGTATATCCATTTTCGGATCTGATC
AGCACCTAGCATGGTGAGCAAGGGCGAGGAGCTGTTCACCGGGGTGGTGCCCATCCTGGTCGAGCTGGAC
GGCGACGTAAACGGCCACAAGTTCAGCGTGTCCGGCGAGGGCGAGGGCGATGCCACCTACGGCAAGCTGA
CCCTGAAGTTCATCTGCACCACCGGCAAGCTGCCCGTGCCCTGGCCCACCCTCGTGACCACCTTCACCTA
CGGCGTGCAGTGCTTCGCCCGCTACCCCGACCACATGAAGCAGCACGACTTCTTCAAGTCCGCCATGCCC
GAAGGCTACGTCCAGGAGCGCACCATCTTCTTCAAGGACGACGGCAACTACAAGACCCGCGCCGAGGTGA
AGTTCGAGGGCGACACCCTGGTGAACCGCATCGAGCTGAAGGGCATCGACTTCAAGGAGGACGGCAACAT
CCTGGGGCACAAGCTGGAGTACAACTACAACAGCCACAAGGTCTATATCACCGCCGACAAGCAGAAGAAC
GGCATCAAGGTGAACTTCAAGACCCGCCACAACATCGAGGACGGCAGCGTGCAGCTCGCCGACCACTACC
AGCAGAACACCCCCATCGGCGACGGCCCCGTGCTGCTGCCCGACAACCACTACCTGAGCACCCAGTCCGC
CCTGAGCAAAGACCCCAACGAGAAGCGCGATCACATGGTCCTGCTGGAGTTCGTGACCGCCGCCGGGATC
ACTCTCGGCATGGACGAGCTGTACAAGTAAGGTACCTTTAAGACCAATGACTTACAAGGCAGCTGTAGAT
CTTAGCCACTTTTTAAAAGAAAAGGGGGGACTGGAAGGGCTAATTCACTCCCAACGAAGACAAGATCTGC
TTTTTGCTTGTACTGGGTCTCTCTGGTTAGACCAGATCTGAGCCTGGGAGCTCTCTGGCTAACTAGGGAA
CCCACTGCTTAAGCCTCAATAAAGCTTGCCTTGAGTGCTTCAAGTAGTGTGTGCCCGTCTGTTGTGTGAC
TCTGGTAACTAGAGATCCCTCAGACCCTTTTAGTCAGTGTGGAAAATCTCTAGCAGTAGTAGTTCATGTC
ATCTTATTATTCAGTATTTATAACTTGCAAAGAAATGAATATCAGAGAGTGAGAGGAACTTGTTTATTGC
AGCTTATAATGGTTACAAATAAAGCAATAGCATCACAAATTTCACAAATAAAGCATTTTTTTCACTGCAT
TCTAGTTGTGGTTTGTCCAAACTCATCAATGTATCTTATCATGTCTGGCTCTAGCTATCCCGCCCCTAAC
TCCGCCCATCCCGCCCCTAACTCCGCCCAGTTCCGCCCATTCTCCGCCCCATGGCTGACTAATTTTTTTT
ATTTATGCAGAGGCCGAGGCCGCCTCGGCCTCTGAGCTATTCCAGAAGTAGTGAGGAGGCTTTTTTGGAG
GCCTAGGGACGTACCCAATTCGCCCTATAGTGAGTCGTATTACGCGCGCTCACTGGCCGTCGTTTTACAA
CGTCGTGACTGGGAAAACCCTGGCGTTACCCAACTTAATCGCCTTGCAGCACATCCCCCTTTCGCCAGCT
GGCGTAATAGCGAAGAGGCCCGCACCGATCGCCCTTCCCAACAGTTGCGCAGCCTGAATGGCGAATGGG
[124 nt withheld, positions 7490-7613]
C
[91 nt withheld, positions 7615-7705]
A
[49 nt withheld, positions 7707-7755]
CCTTTGACGTTGGAGTCCACGTTCTTT
[37 nt withheld, positions 7783-7819]
ACCCTATCTCGGTCTATTCTTTTGATTTATAAGGGATTTTGCCGATTTCGGCCTATTGGTTAAAAAATGA
GCTGATTTAACAAAAATTTAACGCGAATTTTAACAAAATATTAACGCTTACAATTTAGGTGGCACTTTTC
GGGGAAATGTGCGCGGAACCCCTATTTGTTTATTTTTCTAAATACATTCAAATATGTATCCGCTCATGAG
ACAATAACCCTGATAAATGCTTCAATAATATTGAAAAAGGAAGAGTATGAGTATTCAACATTTCCGTGTC
GCCCTTATTCCCTTTTTTGCGGCATTTTGCCTTCCTGTTTTTGCTCACCCAGAAACGCTGGTGAAAGTAA
AAGATGCTGAAGATCAGTTGGGTGCACGAGTGGGTTACATCGAACTGGATCTCAACAGCGGTAAGATCCT
TGAGAGTTTTCGCCCCGAAGAACGTTTTCCAATGATGAGCACTTTTAAAGTTCTGCTATGTGGCGCGGTA
TTATCCCGTATTGACGCCGGGCAAGAGCAACTCGGTCGCCGCATACACTATTCTCAGAATGACTTGGTTG
AGTACTCACCAGTCACAGAAAAGCATCTTACGGATGGCATGACAGTAAGAGAATTATGCAGTGCTGCCAT
AACCATGAGTGATAACACTGCGGCCAACTTACTTCTGACAACGATCGGAGGACCGAAGGAGCTAACCGCT
TTTTTGCACAACATGGGGGATCATGTAACTCGCCTTGATCGTTGGGAACCGGAGCTGAATGAAGCCATAC
CAAACGACGAGCGTGACACCACGATGCCTGTAGCAATGGCAACAACGTTGCGCAAACTATTAACTGGCGA
ACTACTTACTCTAGCTTCCCGGCAACAATTAATAGACTGGATGGAGGCGGATAAAGTTGCAGGACCACTT
CTGCGCTCGGCCCTTCCGGCTGGCTGGTTTATTGCTGATAAATCTGGAGCCGGTGAGCGTGGGTCTCGCG
GTATCATTGCAGCACTGGGGCCAGATGGTAAGCCCTCCCGTATCGTAGTTATCTACACGACGGGGAGTCA
GGCAACTATGGATGAACGAAATAGACAGATCGCTGAGATAGGTGCCTCACTGATTAAGCATTGGTAACTG
TCAGACCAAGTTTACTCATATATACTTTAGATTGATTTAAAACTTCATTTTTAATTTAAAAGGATCTAGG
TGAAGATCCTTTTTGATAATCTCATGACCAAAATCCCTTAACGTGAGTTTTCGTTCCACTGAGCGTCAGA
CCCCGTAGAAAAGATCAAAGGATCTTC
